>Addgene plasmid #43762 | IV-CTT | depositor partial sequence | sequence record 59027 | IV-CTT sequence 279 bps
CGTCTCGACTCACCCCAGAGCAGGTCGTGGCGATCGCAAGCCACGACGGAGGAAAGCAAGCCTTGGAAAC
AGTACAGAGGCTGTTGCCTGTGCTGTGCCAAGCGCACGGCCTCACCCCAGAGCAGGTCGTGGCCATTGCC
TCGAATGGAGGGGGCAAACAGGCGTTGGAAACCGTACAACGATTGCTGCCGGTGCTGTGCCAAGCGCACG
GATTAACCCCAGAGCAGGTCGTGGCCATTGCCTCGAATGGAGGGGGCAGACCCGCACTGGAGAGAGACG
