>Addgene plasmid #43762 | IV-CTT | addgene partial sequence | sequence record 62182 | M13-F20 5'-TGTAAAACGACGGCCAGT-3'
CTATAGGGCGAATTGGGCCCTCTAGATGCATGCTCGAGCGGCCGCCAGTGTGATGGATATCTGCAGAATT
CGCCCTTATATAGATGCCGTCCTAGCGCGTCTCGACTCACCCCAGAGCAGGTCGTGGCGATCGCAAGCCA
CGACGGAGGAAAGCAAGCCTTGGAAACAGTACAGAGGCTGTTGCCTGTGCTGTGCCAAGCGCACGGCCTC
ACCCCAGAGCAGGTCGTGGCCATTGCCTCGAATGGAGGGGGCAAACAGGCGTTGGAAACCGTACAACGAT
TGCTGCCGGTGCTGTGCCAAGCGCACGGATTAACCCCAGAGCAGGTCGTGGCCATTGCCTCGAATGGAGG
GGGCAGACCCGCACTGGAGAGAGACGTGGGCACAGGAAAGATACTTAAGGGCGAATTCCAGCACACTGGC
GGCCGTTACTAGTGGATCCGAGCTCGGTACCAAGCTTGATGCATAGCTTGAGTATTCTATAGTGTCACCT
AAATAGCTTGGCGTAATCATGGTCATAGCTGTTTCCTGTGTGAAATTGTTATCCGCTCACAATTCCACAC
AACATACGAGCCGGAAGCATAAAGTGTAAAGCCTGGGGTGCCTAATGAGTGAGCTAACTCACATTAATTG
CGTTGCGCTCACTGCCCGCTTTCCAGTCGGGAAACCTGTCGTGCCAGCTGCATTAATGAATCGGCCAACG
CGCGGGGAGAGGCGGTTTGCGTATTGGGCGCTCTTCCGCTTCCTCGCTCACTGACTCGCTGCGCTCGGTC
GTTCGGCTGCGGCGAGCGGTATCAGCTCACTCAAAGGCGGTAATACGGTTATCCACAGAATCAGGGGATA
ACGCAGGAAAGAACATGTGAGCAAAAGGCCAGCAAAAGGCCAGGAACCGTAAAAAGGCCGC
