[The description below was written by a language model from this plasmid's Addgene catalogue record.]
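Description:
IV-CTT is a small bacterial cloning plasmid built on the commercial pCRII-TOPO backbone (about 4 kb without insert), into which a 279 bp synthetic fragment was placed by TOPO cloning. It is a high-copy plasmid propagated in E. coli and carries both ampicillin and kanamycin resistance, so either or both drugs can be used for selection. No feature table accompanies the record, so the individual backbone elements are not itemised. The listed sequencing primers, T7 on the 5′ side and M13 reverse on the 3′ side, indicate that the insert lies in the cloning site between these standard priming sites, which allows it to be verified by sequencing.

The record describes the insert only by its name and as synthetic, without stating what it encodes. The associated publication reports a TALEN genome-editing system for generating human stem cell-based disease models. In that context, the name and the insert size suggest a pre-assembled module of TALE repeats recognising the nucleotide triplet CTT, intended for position IV of a hierarchical TALE array assembly. This reading is an inference from the naming and is not stated in the catalogue fields. The plasmid has no eukaryotic promoter, reporter or expression cassette recorded, and it is classed purely as a bacterial cloning vector. It is therefore best understood as a storage and source plasmid for a building-block fragment that would be excised or amplified and combined with other library members to build a full-length TALEN, rather than as a construct used directly in mammalian cells.
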