Addgene plasmid #43762: IV-CTT
Depositing lab: Chad Cowan & Kiran Musunuru. Depositing organization: Harvard University. Publication: A TALEN Genome-Editing System for Generating Human Stem Cell-Based Disease Models. Ding Q, Lee YK, Schaefer EA, Peters DT, Veres A, Kim K, Kuperwasser N, Motola DL, Meissner TB, Hendriks WT, Trevisan M, Gupta RM, Moisan A, Banks E, Friesen M, Schinzel RT, Xia F, Tang A, Xia Y, Figueroa E, Wann A, Ahfeldt T, Daheron L, Zhang F, Rubin LL, Peng LF, Chung RT, Musunuru K, Cowan CA. Cell Stem Cell. 2012 Dec 12. pii: S1934-5909(12)00645-5. doi: 10.1016/j.stem.2012.11.011. PubMed 23246482.
Backbone
  Vector backbone: pCRII-TOPO
  Backbone manufacturer: Invitrogen
  Backbone size w/o insert (bp): 3973
  Vector type: Bacterial Cloning
Growth in bacteria
  Bacterial resistance: Ampicillin and Kanamycin, 100 & 50 μg/mL
  Growth temperature: 37°C
  Growth strain: Top10
  Copy number: High Copy
Gene/Insert
  Gene/Insert name: IV-CTT
  Species: Synthetic
  Insert size (bp): 279
  Cloning method: TOPO Cloning
  Sequencing primers: 5′ T7; 3′ M13-rev
Terms and licenses: Academic/Nonprofit Terms; Industry Terms: Not Available to Industry
How to cite: IV-CTT was a gift from Chad Cowan & Kiran Musunuru (Addgene plasmid # 43762 ; http://n2t.net/addgene:43762 ; RRID:Addgene_43762)
